Addgene plasmid #22637: pEF1a-mRor2Y646F
Depositing lab: Roel Nusse. Depositing organization: Stanford University. Publication: Ror2 receptor requires tyrosine kinase activity to mediate Wnt5A signaling. Mikels A, Minami Y, Nusse R. J Biol Chem. 2009 Oct 30;284(44):30167-76. doi: 10.1074/jbc.M109.041715. Epub 2009 Aug 31. PubMed 19720827.
Backbone
  Vector backbone: pEF1a-myc/his A
  Backbone size w/o insert (bp): 9226
  Vector type: Mammalian Expression
  Selectable markers: Neomycin (select with G418)
Growth in bacteria
  Bacterial resistance: Ampicillin, 100 μg/mL
  Growth temperature: 37°C
  Growth strain: DH5alpha
  Copy number: Unknown
Gene/Insert
  Gene/Insert name: Ror2 Y646F (alt name: Ror2)
  Species: M. musculus (mouse)
  Insert size (bp): 2835
  Mutation: Changed Tyrosine 646 to Phenylalanine
  GenBank ID: AB010384
  Entrez Gene: Ror2 (a.k.a. Ntrkr2)
  Tag / fusion protein: Flag (C terminal on insert)
  Cloning method: Restriction Enzyme; 5′ cloning site XbaI (not destroyed); 3′ cloning site XbaI (not destroyed)
  Sequencing primers: 5′ T7; 3′ BGH reverse
Resource information
  A portion of this plasmid was derived from a plasmid made by: Dr. Y. Minami (Japan)
Terms and licenses: Academic/Nonprofit Terms; Industry Terms: Not Available to Industry
How to cite: pEF1a-mRor2Y646F was a gift from Roel Nusse (Addgene plasmid # 22637 ; http://n2t.net/addgene:22637 ; RRID:Addgene_22637)
