[The description below was written by a language model from this plasmid's Addgene catalogue record.]
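Description:
pEF1a-mRor2Y646F is a mammalian expression plasmid built on the pEF1a-myc/his A backbone, carrying a point-mutant form of the mouse receptor tyrosine kinase Ror2 (also known as Ntrkr2). It is propagated in E. coli under ampicillin selection. A neomycin resistance marker allows G418 selection of transfected mammalian cells, so it can be used for stable lines as well as transient expression. No feature table accompanies the record, so the promoter is not listed explicitly. The backbone name indicates the EF-1α promoter, a strong constitutive promoter that works in many mammalian cell types. The T7 and BGH-reverse sequencing primers suggest that a T7 priming site and a BGH polyadenylation region flank the cloning site.

The insert is about 2.8 kb of mouse Ror2 coding sequence, cloned into a single XbaI site that is retained at both ends. Because the same site is used on both sides, the cloning was not directional. Tyrosine 646 is changed to phenylalanine, a conservative substitution that removes the hydroxyl group needed for phosphorylation at that position. The protein carries a C-terminal Flag tag for detection or immunoprecipitation. The record does not say whether the backbone's myc/His tags are read through in frame. Part of the plasmid was derived from a construct made in another laboratory.

The associated publication examines whether Ror2 needs tyrosine kinase activity to mediate Wnt5A signalling. In that context, this mutant is suited to comparison with wild-type Ror2 in cell-based assays, to test how this tyrosine contributes to receptor activity and downstream Wnt5A responses.
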