>Addgene plasmid #22637 | pEF1a-mRor2Y646F | addgene partial sequence | sequence record 28420 | mRor2-F2 5'-gctgaaagacaaggctgagg-3'
CGTGGGNATTCGGCAGAGGCGATGCTCCGGGCCCGACTGCAGCACCCCAACATCGTCTGTCTCCTAGGCG
TCGTGACCAAGGACCAACCCTTGAGCATGATCTTCAGCTACTGTTCCCATGGCGACCTTCATGAATTCCT
GGTCATGCGCTCGCCGCACTCCGATGTGGGCAGCACCGATGACGACCGCACAGTGAAGTCAGCCCTGGAG
CCCCCGGACTTCGTGCACGTGGTGGCGCAGATCGCTGCGGGGATGGAGTTCCTGTCCAGCCACCACGTGG
TCCATAAGGACCTGGCCACACGCAATGTGCTGGTGTACGACAAGCTGAACGTGAGGATCTCAGACTTGGG
CCTCTTCCGTGAGGTATACTCCGCAGATTACTTTAAACTCATGGGCAATTCACTGCTGCCCATCCGCTGG
ATGTCCCCCGAGGCCGTCATGTATGGAAAGTTCTCCATCGACTCTGACATCTGGTCCTACGGTGTGGTCC
TCTGGGAGGTCTTTAGCTACGGCCTGCAGCCCTACTGTGGGTACTCCAACCAGGACGTGGTGGAGATGAT
CCGGAGCCGGCAGGTGCTGCCCTGCCCGGATGACTGCCCCGCCTGGGTCTATGCCCTCATGATTGAATGC
TGGAATGAGTTCCCAAGCCGGAGGCCCCGCTTTAAGGACATCCACAGCCGGCTCCGGTCCTGGGGCAACC
TATCCAACTATAATAGTTCCGCGCAGACCTCAGGAGCCAGCAACACCACACAGACCAGCTCCTGAGCACA
GCCCAGAANAGGGNAAAANGCNGNTTTGTGCCNAAAAAAAGCCCCNCTTCCANCCTTNTTTCNCNAGAGG
TAAANAACTTGGGCCCCCAATTNACTCNGAANGTA
