>Addgene plasmid #22637 | pEF1a-mRor2Y646F | addgene partial sequence | sequence record 28421 | 22637 with BGH-rev
ACCGGTATGCATATTCNGATCCTCTTCTGAGATGAGTTTTTGTTCGAAGGGCCCTCTAGATTATTTGTCA
TCATCGTCCTTATAGTCCCCCTCGAGGGCTTCAAGCTGGACATGAGCCGCCTCGGTCACCTGGAGCGTGT
CATTGTCTCCCAGGAGTTCAGTCTCAGGGACAGACCCCTCCTCCTCCTCCTCTGCTTCCTGCACAGGGCT
CTGGGCCACGTCTTCCGCGATGTTCTGTACATCCTCGGTGCCCTCAGAGAGTAGGGCCGCCCTGTCCGCC
ACAGATGTATTGGAGGGCGCCGTGGTGACGTAGCCAGTGCTGGTGGAGCCGCTGCCACTGTGGTGTGAGC
TCGGCTTGGGGACCATCTGAGGGGGCACCTGCTGTGGGGCCATCTGCATGGGGATCTGGACTGGGTAGAA
GTTGGGCAGGTAGGCCCCGTATGCCGGTACCGGCTGATAGCCGTTCACCGGGATGTACAGCTGTGCGGGG
GGCACCAAGGGTCTGATCTGACCCTTCATGGGGATGAACTGAGGCTGTGGGAAGGGCTGGGCCTTCTGCT
TGGGGGCCATATAGCGGGCATTGCTCACATTGCTTACGGGGCTGGTGCTCAGGGAGCTGGTCTGTGTGGT
GTTGCTGGCTCCTGAGGTCTGCGCGGAACTATTATAGTTGGATAGGTTGCCCCAGGACCGGAGCCGGCTG
TGGATGTCCTTAAAGCGGGGCCTCCGGCTTGGGAACTCATTCCAGCATTCAATCATGAGGGCATAGANCC
AGGCGGGGCAGTCATCCGGGCAGGGCAGCACCTGCCGGCTCCGGATCATCTCCACCACGTCCTGGTTGGA
GTACCCACAGTAGGGCTGCAGGCCGTANCTAAAGANCTCCCA
